>Addgene plasmid #54129 | mEmerald-Integrin-Beta1-N-18 | addgene full sequence | sequence record 314085 | Addgene NGS Result
CGTTACATAACTTACGGTAAATGGCCCGCCTGGCTGACCGCCCAACGACCCCCGCCCATTGACGTCAATA
ATGACGTATGTTCCCATAGTAACGCCAATAGGGACTTTCCATTGACGTCAATGGGTGGAGTATTTACGGT
AAACTGCCCACTTGGCAGTACATCAAGTGTATCATATGCCAAGTACGCCCCCTATTGACGTCAATGACGG
TAAATGGCCCGCCTGGCATTATGCCCAGTACATGACCTTATGGGACTTTCCTACTTGGCAGTACATCTAC
GTATTAGTCATCGCTATTACCATGGTGATGCGGTTTTGGCAGTACATCAATGGGCGTGGATAGCGGTTTG
ACTCACGGGGATTTCCAAGTCTCCACCCCATTGACGTCAATGGGAGTTTGTTTTGGCACCAAAATCAACG
GGACTTTCCAAAATGTCGTAACAACTCCGCCCCATTGACGCAAATGGGCGGTAGGCGTGTACGGTGGGAG
GTCTATATAAGCAGAGCTGGTTTAGTGAACCGTCAGATCCGCTAGCGCTACCGGACTCAGATCTCGAGAC
CGCCATGAATTTACAACCAATTTTCTGGATTGGACTGATCAGTTCAGTTTGCTGTGTGTTTGCTCAAACA
GATGAAAATAGATGTTTAAAAGCAAATGCCAAATCATGTGGAGAATGTATACAAGCAGGGCCAAATTGTG
GGTGGTGCACAAATTCAACATTTTTACAGGAAGGAATGCCTACTTCTGCACGATGTGATGATTTAGAAGC
CTTAAAAAAGAAGGGTTGCCCTCCAGATGACATAGAAAATCCCAGAGGCTCCAAAGATATAAAGAAAAAT
AAAAATGTAACCAACCGTAGCAAAGGAACAGCAGAGAAGCTCAAGCCAGAGGATATTACTCAGATCCAAC
CACAGCAGTTGGTTTTGCGATTAAGATCAGGGGAGCCACAGACATTTACATTAAAATTCAAGAGAGCTGA
AGACTATCCCATTGACCTCTACTACCTTATGGACCTGTCTTACTCAATGAAAGACGATTTGGAGAATGTA
AAAAGTCTTGGAACAGATCTGATGAATGAAATGAGGAGGATTACTTCGGACTTCAGAATTGGATTTGGCT
CATTTGTGGAAAAGACTGTGATGCCTTACATTAGCACAACACCAGCTAAGCTCAGGAACCCTTGCACAAG
TGAACAGAACTGCACCAGCCCATTTAGCTACAAAAATGTGCTCAGTCTTACTAATAAAGGAGAAGTATTT
AATGAACTTGTTGGAAAACAGCGCATATCTGGAAATTTGGATTCTCCAGAAGGTGGTTTCGATGCCATCA
TGCAAGTTGCAGTTTGTGGATCACTGATTGGCTGGAGGAATGTTACACGGCTGCTGGTGTTTTCCACAGA
TGCCGGGTTTCACTTTGCTGGAGATGGGAAACTTGGTGGCATTGTTTTACCAAATGATGGACAATGTCAC
CTGGAAAATAATATGTACACAATGAGCCATTATTATGATTATCCTTCTATTGCTCACCTTGTCCAGAAAC
TGAGTGAAAATAATATTCAGACAATTTTTGCAGTTACTGAAGAATTTCAGCCTGTTTACAAGGAGCTGAA
AAACTTGATCCCTAAGTCAGCAGTAGGAACATTATCTGCAAATTCTAGCAATGTAATTCAGTTGATCATT
GATGCATACAATTCCCTTTCCTCAGAAGTCATTTTGGAAAACGGCAAATTGTCAGAAGGAGTAACAATAA
GTTACAAATCTTACTGCAAGAACGGGGTGAATGGAACAGGGGAAAATGGAAGAAAATGTTCCAATATTTC
CATTGGAGATGAGGTTCAATTTGAAATTAGCATAACTTCAAATAAGTGTCCAAAAAAGGATTCTGACAGC
TTTAAAATTAGGCCTCTGGGCTTTACGGAGGAAGTAGAGGTTATTCTTCAGTACATCTGTGAATGTGAAT
GCCAAAGCGAAGGCATCCCTGAAAGTCCCAAGTGTCATGAAGGAAATGGGACATTTGAGTGTGGCGCGTG
CAGGTGCAATGAAGGGCGTGTTGGTAGACATTGTGAATGCAGCACAGATGAAGTTAACAGTGAAGACATG
GATGCTTACTGCAGGAAAGAAAACAGTTCAGAAATCTGCAGTAACAATGGAGAGTGCGTCTGCGGACAGT
GTGTTTGTAGGAAGAGGGATAATACAAATGAAATTTATTCTGGCAAATTCTGCGAGTGTGATAATTTCAA
CTGTGATAGATCCAATGGCTTAATTTGTGGAGGAAATGGTGTTTGCAAGTGTCGTGTGTGTGAGTGCAAC
CCCAACTACACTGGCAGTGCATGTGACTGTTCTTTGGATACTAGTACTTGTGAAGCCAGCAACGGACAGA
TCTGCAATGGCCGGGGCATCTGCGAGTGTGGTGTCTGTAAGTGTACAGATCCGAAGTTTCAAGGGCAAAC
GTGTGAGATGTGTCAGACCTGCCTTGGTGTCTGTGCTGAGCATAAAGAATGTGTTCAGTGCAGAGCCTTC
AATAAAGGAGAAAAGAAAGACACATGCACACAGGAATGTTCCTATTTTAACATTACCAAGGTAGAAAGTC
GGGACAAATTACCCCAGCCGGTCCAACCTGATCCTGTGTCCCATTGTAAGGAGAAGGATGTTGACGACTG
TTGGTTCTATTTTACGTATTCAGTGAATGGGAACAACGAGGTCATGGTTCATGTTGTGGAGAATCCAGAG
TGTCCCACTGGTCCAGACATCATTCCAATTGTAGCTGGTGTGGTTGCTGGAATTGTTCTTATTGGCCTTG
CATTACTGCTGATATGGAAGCTTTTAATGATAATTCATGACAGAAGGGAGTTTGCTAAATTTGAAAAGGA
GAAAATGAATGCCAAATGGGACACGGGTGAAAATCCTATTTATAAGAGTGCCGTAACAACTGTGGTCAAT
CCGAAGTATGAGGGAAAAGGTAGCGCATCCGGGGGTGCGTCAGGCGGCAGCGGATCTGGACCGGTCGCCA
CCATGGTGAGCAAGGGCGAGGAGCTGTTCACCGGGGTGGTGCCCATCCTGGTCGAGCTGGACGGCGACGT
AAACGGCCACAAGTTCAGCGTGTCCGGCGAGGGCGAGGGCGATGCCACCTACGGCAAGCTGACCCTGAAG
TTCATCTGCACCACCGGCAAGCTGCCCGTGCCCTGGCCCACCCTCGTGACCACCTTGACCTACGGCGTGC
AGTGCTTCGCCCGCTACCCCGACCACATGAAGCAGCACGACTTCTTCAAGTCCGCCATGCCCGAAGGCTA
CGTCCAGGAGCGCACCATCTTCTTCAAGGACGACGGCAACTACAAGACCCGCGCCGAGGTGAAGTTCGAG
GGCGACACCCTGGTGAACCGCATCGAGCTGAAGGGCATCGACTTCAAGGAGGACGGCAACATCCTGGGGC
ACAAGCTGGAGTACAACTACAACAGCCACAAGGTCTATATCACCGCCGACAAGCAGAAGAACGGCATCAA
GGTGAACTTCAAGACCCGCCACAACATCGAGGACGGCAGCGTGCAGCTCGCCGACCACTACCAGCAGAAC
ACCCCCATCGGCGACGGCCCCGTGCTGCTGCCCGACAACCACTACCTGAGCACCCAGTCCAAGCTGAGCA
AAGACCCCAACGAGAAGCGCGATCACATGGTCCTGCTGGAGTTCGTGACCGCCGCCGGGATCACTCTCGG
CATGGACGAGCTGTACAAGTAAGCGGCCGCGACTCTAGATCATAATCAGCCATACCACATTTGTAGAGGT
TTTACTTGCTTTAAAAAACCTCCCACACCTCCCCCTGAACCTGAAACATAAAATGAATGCAATTGTTGTT
GTTAACTTGTTTATTGCAGCTTATAATGGTTACAAATAAAGCAATAGCATCACAAATTTCACAAATAAAG
CATTTTTTTCACTGCATTCTAGTTGTGGTTTGTCCAAACTCATCAATGTATCTTAAGGCGTAAATTGTAA
GCGTTAATATTTTGTTAAAATTCGCGTTAAATTTTTGTTAAATCAGCTCATTTTTTAACCAATAGGCCGA
AATCGGCAAAATCCCTTATAAATCAAAAGAATAGACCGAGATAGGGT
[37 nt withheld, positions 4108-4144]
AAAGAACGTGGACTCCAACGTCAAAGG
[49 nt withheld, positions 4172-4220]
T
[91 nt withheld, positions 4222-4312]
G
[124 nt withheld, positions 4314-4437]
CAGGTGGCACTTTTCGGGGAAATGTGCGCGGAACCCCTATTTGTTTATTTTTCTAAATACATTCAAATAT
GTATCCGCTCATGAGACAATAACCCTGATAAATGCTTCAATAATATTGAAAAAGGAAGAGTCCTGAGGCG
GAAAGAACCAGCTGTGGAATGTGTGTCAGTTAGGGTGTGGAAAGTCCCCAGGCTCCCCAGCAGGCAGAAG
TATGCAAAGCATGCATCTCAATTAGTCAGCAACCAGGTGTGGAAAGTCCCCAGGCTCCCCAGCAGGCAGA
AGTATGCAAAGCATGCATCTCAATTAGTCAGCAACCATAGTCCCGCCCCTAACTCCGCCCATCCCGCCCC
TAACTCCGCCCAGTTCCGCCCATTCTCCGCCCCATGGCTGACTAATTTTTTTTATTTATGCAGAGGCCGA
GGCCGCCTCGGCCTCTGAGCTATTCCAGAAGTAGTGAGGAGGCTTTTTTGGAGGCCTAGGCTTTTGCAAA
GATCGATCAAGAGACAGGATGAGGATCGTTTCGCATGATTGAACAAGATGGATTGCACGCAGGTTCTCCG
GCCGCTTGGGTGGAGAGGCTATTCGGCTATGACTGGGCACAACAGACAATCGGCTGCTCTGATGCCGCCG
TGTTCCGGCTGTCAGCGCAGGGGCGCCCGGTTCTTTTTGTCAAGACCGACCTGTCCGGTGCCCTGAATGA
ACTGCAAGACGAGGCAGCGCGGCTATCGTGGCTGGCCACGACGGGCGTTCCTTGCGCAGCTGTGCTCGAC
GTTGTCACTGAAGCGGGAAGGGACTGGCTGCTATTGGGCGAAGTGCCGGGGCAGGATCTCCTGTCATCTC
ACCTTGCTCCTGCCGAGAAAGTATCCATCATGGCTGATGCAATGCGGCGGCTGCATACGCTTGATCCGGC
TACCTGCCCATTCGACCACCAAGCGAAACATCGCATCGAGCGAGCACGTACTCGGATGGAAGCCGGTCTT
GTCGATCAGGATGATCTGGACGAAGAGCATCAGGGGCTCGCGCCAGCCGAACTGTTCGCCAGGCTCAAGG
CGAGCATGCCCGACGGCGAGGATCTCGTCGTGACCCATGGCGATGCCTGCTTGCCGAATATCATGGTGGA
AAATGGCCGCTTTTCTGGATTCATCGACTGTGGCCGGCTGGGTGTGGCGGACCGCTATCAGGACATAGCG
TTGGCTACCCGTGATATTGCTGAAGAGCTTGGCGGCGAATGGGCTGACCGCTTCCTCGTGCTTTACGGTA
TCGCCGCTCCCGATTCGCAGCGCATCGCCTTCTATCGCCTTCTTGACGAGTTCTTCTGAGCGGGACTCTG
GGGTTCGAAATGACCGACCAAGCGACGCCCAACCTGCCATCACGAGATTTCGATTCCACCGCCGCCTTCT
ATGAAAGGTTGGGCTTCGGAATCGTTTTCCGGGACGCCGGCTGGATGATCCTCCAGCGCGGGGATCTCAT
GCTGGAGTTCTTCGCCCACCCTAGGGGGAGGCTAACTGAAACACGGAAGGAGACAATACCGGAAGGAACC
CGCGCTATGACGGCAATAAAAAGACAGAATAAAACGCACGGTGTTGGGTCGTTTGTTCATAAACGCGGGG
TTCGGTCCCAGGGCTGGCACTCTGTCGATACCCCACCGAGACCCCATTGGGGCCAATACGCCCGCGTTTC
TTCCTTTTCCCCACCCCACCCCCCAAGTTCGGGTGAAGGCCCAGGGCTCGCAGCCAACGTCGGGGCGGCA
GGCCCTGCCATAGCCTCAGGTTACTCATATATACTTTAGATTGATTTAAAACTTCATTTTTAATTTAAAA
GGATCTAGGTGAAGATCCTTTTTGATAATCTCATGACCAAAATCCCTTAACGTGAGTTTTCGTTCCACTG
AGCGTCAGACCCCGTAGAAAAGATCAAAGGATCTTCTTGAGATCCTTTTTTTCTGCGCGTAATCTGCTGC
TTGCAAACAAAAAAACCACCGCTACCAGCGGTGGTTTGTTTGCCGGATCAAGAGCTACCAACTCTTTTTC
CGAAGGTAACTGGCTTCAGCAGAGCGCAGATACCAAATACTGTTCTTCTAGTGTAGCCGTAGTTAGGCCA
CCACTTCAAGAACTCTGTAGCACCGCCTACATACCTCGCTCTGCTAATCCTGTTACCAGTGGCTGCTGCC
AGTGGCGATAAGTCGTGTCTTACCGGGTTGGACTCAAGACGATAGTTACCGGATAAGGCGCAGCGGTCGG
GCTGAACGGGGGGTTCGTGCACACAGCCCAGCTTGGAGCGAACGACCTACACCGAACTGAGATACCTACA
GCGTGAGCTATGAGAAAGCGCCACGCTTCCCGAAGGGAGAAAGGCGGACAGGTATCCGGTAAGCGGCAGG
GTCGGAACAGGAGAGCGCACGAGGGAGCTTCCAGGGGGAAACGCCTGGTATCTTTATAGTCCTGTCGGGT
TTCGCCACCTCTGACTTGAGCGTCGATTTTTGTGATGCTCGTCAGGGGGGCGGAGCCTATGGAAAAACGC
CAGCAACGCGGCCTTTTTACGGTTCCTGGCCTTTTGCTGGCCTTTTGCTCACATGTTCTTTCCTGCGTTA
TCCCCTGATTCTGTGGATAACCGTATTACCGCCATGCATTAGTTATTAATAGTAATCAATTACGGGGTCA
TTAGTTCATAGCCCATATATGGAGTTCCG
Features (pLannotate 1.2.2; 16 found; start..end, strand, type, name):
      1..304     +  enhancer       CMV enhancer: human cytomegalovirus immediate early enhancer
    305..508     +  promoter       CMV promoter: human cytomegalovirus (CMV) immediate early promoter
    531..558     +  misc_feature   MCS (fragment): multiple cloning site
    565..2958    +  CDS            ITGB1: ITB1_HUMAN - Also known as FNRB, MDF2, MSK12. Experimental evidence at protein level: Swiss-Prot protein existence level 1. (Microbial infection) In case of HIV-1 infection, integrin ITGA5:ITGB1 binding to extracellular viral Tat protein seems to enhance angiogenesis in Kaposi's sarcoma lesions. From Homo sapiens (Human).
   3013..3732    +  CDS            mEmerald: brightly fluorescent monomeric variant of GFP mammalian codon-optimized
   3748..3831    +  CDS            large T antigen (fragment): large T antigen from SV40 (simian virus 40)
   3854..3975    +  polyA_signal   SV40 poly(A) signal: SV40 polyadenylation signal
   4009..4437    -  rep_origin     f1 ori (sequence partly withheld): f1 bacteriophage origin of replication; arrow indicates direction of (+) strand synthesis
   4464..4568    +  promoter       AmpR promoter: bla
   4570..4927    +  promoter       SV40 promoter: SV40 enhancer and early promoter
   4962..5756    +  CDS            NeoR/KanR: aminoglycoside phosphotransferase from Tn5; aph(3')-II (or nptII); confers resistance to neomycin, kanamycin, and G418 (Geneticin®)
   5777..5929    +  CDS            ble (fragment): BLE_KLEPN - Experimental evidence at protein level: Swiss-Prot protein existence level 1. Binding protein with a strong affinity to the bleomycin family of antibiotics. Binds to CL990; an antimitotic-antibiotic compound. From Klebsiella pneumoniae.
   5988..6035    +  polyA_signal   HSV TK poly(A) signal: herpes simplex virus thymidine kinase polyadenylation signal (Cole and Stacy, 1985)
   6126..6142    -  polyA_signal   bGH poly(A) signal (fragment): bovine growth hormone polyadenylation signal
   6364..6952    +  rep_origin     ori: high-copy-number ColE1/pMB1/pBR322/pUC origin of replication
   7067..7126    +  enhancer       CMV enhancer (fragment): human cytomegalovirus immediate early enhancer
