[The description below was written by a language model from this plasmid's Addgene catalogue record and pLannotate feature annotations shown in this document.]
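Description:
mEmerald-Integrin-Beta1-N-18 is a mammalian expression plasmid built on the mEmerald-N1 backbone, an N1-style fluorescent protein fusion vector. The sequenced record is 7,126 nt. It carries the human integrin beta-1 coding sequence (ITGB1) downstream of the cytomegalovirus immediate early enhancer and promoter. The coding sequence for mEmerald, a bright, monomeric, mammalian codon-optimized GFP variant, follows it. mEmerald is therefore attached to the C terminus of the integrin, which is the cytoplasmic tail. The feature table shows a short gap between the two reading frames, consistent with a linker, and the "18" in the name probably refers to its length in residues, although the record does not say so. An SV40 polyadenylation signal terminates the transcript. The small "large T antigen" fragment annotated just upstream of it is most likely an automated match to the flanking SV40 sequence rather than a functional element.

In bacteria the plasmid replicates at high copy from a ColE1/pUC-type origin, and an f1 origin is also present. One NeoR/KanR (aminoglycoside phosphotransferase) gene provides selection in both hosts. A bacterial promoter drives it for kanamycin resistance in E. coli. The SV40 enhancer/early promoter, paired with the HSV TK polyadenylation signal, drives it for G418 selection of stably transfected mammalian cells. The ble and bGH poly(A) fragments in the annotation appear to be incidental partial matches.

The construct is intended as a live-cell imaging marker for integrins and focal adhesions. Cells expressing the fusion show green fluorescence, with excitation at about 487 nm and emission at about 509 nm, at sites where beta-1 integrin accumulates.
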