Addgene plasmid #54129: mEmerald-Integrin-Beta1-N-18
Purpose: Localization: Integrin/Focal Adhesions, Excitation: 487, Emission: 509
Depositing lab: Michael Davidson. Depositing organization: Florida State University, Tallahassee.
Backbone
  Vector backbone: mEmerald-N1
  Backbone size w/o insert (bp): 4750
  Vector type: Mammalian Expression
  Selectable markers: Neomycin (select with G418)
Growth in bacteria
  Bacterial resistance: Kanamycin, 50 μg/mL
  Growth temperature: 37°C
  Growth strain: DH5alpha
  Copy number: High Copy
Gene/Insert
  Gene/Insert name: Integrin-Beta1 (alt name: NM_002211)
  Species: H. sapiens (human)
  Entrez Gene: ITGB1 (a.k.a. CD29, FNRB, GPIIA, MDF2, MSK12, VLA-BETA, VLAB)
  Promoter: CMV
  Tag / fusion protein: mEmerald (C terminal on backbone)
  Cloning method: Unknown
  Sequencing primers: 5′ CMV-F; 3′ SV40pA-R
Terms and licenses: Academic/Nonprofit Terms; Industry Terms
Depositor comments: . Excitation = 487; Emission = 509. Localization data: Integrin/Focal Adhesions
How to cite: mEmerald-Integrin-Beta1-N-18 was a gift from Michael Davidson (Addgene plasmid # 54129 ; http://n2t.net/addgene:54129 ; RRID:Addgene_54129)
